Addgene plasmid #53911: C21orf2_pCSdest
Depositing lab: Roger Reeves. Depositing organization: Johns Hopkins University and School of Medicine. Publication: Survey of Human Chromosome 21 Gene Expression Effects on Early Development in Danio rerio. Edie S, Zaghloul NA, Leitch CC, Klinedinst DK, Lebron J, Thole JF, McCallion AS, Katsanis N, Reeves RH. G3 (Bethesda). 2018 Jul 2;8(7):2215-2223. doi: 10.1534/g3.118.200144. PubMed 29760202.
Backbone
  Vector backbone: pCSDest
  Backbone manufacturer: Lawson Lab (Addgene Plasmid 22423)
  Backbone size w/o insert (bp): 4095
  Vector type: Mammalian Expression
Growth in bacteria
  Bacterial resistance: Ampicillin, 100 μg/mL
  Growth temperature: 37°C
  Growth strain: Top10
  Copy number: High Copy
Gene/Insert
  Gene/Insert name: C21orf2
  Species: H. sapiens (human)
  Insert size (bp): 1128
  Entrez Gene: C21orf2 (a.k.a. A2, YF5)
  Promoter: SP6 and CMV
  Cloning method: Gateway Cloning
  Sequencing primers: 5′ CMV-F; 3′ EBV-Rev
Terms and licenses: Academic/Nonprofit Terms; Industry Terms
Depositor comments: NM_001271441
How to cite: C21orf2_pCSdest was a gift from Roger Reeves (Addgene plasmid # 53911 ; http://n2t.net/addgene:53911 ; RRID:Addgene_53911)
