[The description below was written by a language model from this plasmid's Addgene catalogue record.]
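Description:
C21orf2_pCSdest is an expression clone carrying the human C21orf2 open reading frame (also known as A2 or YF5; about 1.1 kb, with the depositor pointing to a RefSeq mRNA transcript as the reference) in the pCSDest backbone, a roughly 4.1 kb Gateway destination vector of the pCS2 family. The insert was introduced by Gateway recombination, so it would be expected to be flanked by the att sites left behind by that reaction, although no feature table is provided to confirm the exact junctions. The plasmid is catalogued as a mammalian expression vector and is maintained in E. coli as a high-copy plasmid under ampicillin selection. The record does not list the replication origin, polyadenylation signal or any epitope tag or reporter fused to the insert.

Two promoters sit upstream of the coding sequence. The CMV promoter drives strong constitutive transcription when the plasmid DNA is delivered into vertebrate cells. The SP6 bacteriophage promoter allows in vitro transcription of sense mRNA from the same template. This dual arrangement suits embryo work, where synthetic mRNA is injected to overexpress a protein during early development. The associated publication fits this use: it surveyed human chromosome 21 genes for their effects on early zebrafish development. This clone appears to be one member of that collection, providing a way to test the consequences of elevated C21orf2 dosage, of interest in the context of trisomy 21. It can also serve for transient overexpression of C21orf2 in cultured mammalian cells.
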