>Addgene plasmid #53911 | C21orf2_pCSdest | addgene partial sequence | sequence record 95370 | EBV-rev 5'-GTGGTTTGTCCAAACTCATC-3'
TACGACTCACTATAGTTCTAGAGGCTCGAGAGGATCACCACTTTGTACAAGAAAGCTGGGTTCTACTCGG
CGTGCTCCTGCACCTCTTCCCCACGCAGGGCCTGCAGCCGGCTGCCCACAGTCTGCTGCACGGCCTCCAG
CCCCTCTGCATCCAGCTCCCGCAGCAGCAGCAGGATGGCAGTCAGGACGTTCGGCACACTCGGAGAATCT
GAGCAGAGGAGCCCCGCCTGTGGACGCGTGTGTGGCACCTCTTCCACGTGACTCCTGTTGCCCTCAGCCC
AGCAGGGCCCGGGCCCACATTCCACAGACCAGGACAGCAGGAGAGGCTGAGGGGCCAGGACGGCTCCGTG
CGGGGCACGTGTTACACGTGTGTGCGCATTCACAGACCCGCACACGCAGCTCCCCCTGGGGCACAGCTCT
TCAAGGCCCTGTGAGGCTCCATGCTCCCTCCCCACGGGGCCCTGTGAGGCTCCATGCTCCCTCCCCACGG
TTTCTGTGCAGTGGGTGCAGTGGGCAGAGGCAGCCGCGGCCCCTAGCGGCCCGCCACTCACCCTGCCCCT
GTGGCTGCTCGAGGCATCCCTGGCTGAGAGGGAAGGAAACTGGCCCCGGGAAGGCGGCTTCAGGCCACGT
TCATCCTGGGCGCCGGTTGCCTCCTCCTCGCTGTCCAGCGGGTCCCGGCCAGTCTCAGCAGCGGAGCTGA
GGGAGCTCAGTGTGCAGCATAGCTTGGGGCCGCCGTGGCCTGTGCCCTCTCTCTCTGGGGCCGCAGTGAT
CTCCTCTCCCTCACTCAGTGCACGGGACAGCTCCTCCTCCGTCACAGCCT
