>Addgene plasmid #53911 | C21orf2_pCSdest | addgene partial sequence | sequence record 95941 | CMV-F 5'-CGCAAATGGGCGGTAGGCGTG-3'
GCATGCTCGTTTAGGGAACCGCCATTCTGCCTGGGGACGTCGGAGCAAGCTTGATTTAGGTGACACTATA
GAATACAAGCTACTTGTTCTTTTTGCAGGATCCCATCGATTCGAATTCAAGGATCACAAGTTTGTACAAA
AAAGCAGGCACCATGAAGCTGACGCGGAAGATGGTTCTGACCCGGGCCAAGGCCTCGGAGCTGCACAGCG
TGCGCAAGCTCAACTGCTGGGGCAGCCGCCTCACAGATATCTCCATTTGCCAGGAGATGCCCAGCCTGGA
GGTGATCACGCTCAGTGTCAACAGCATCTCCACCCTGGAGCCTGTGAGCCGGTGCCAGCGCCTGAGTGAG
CTGTACCTGCGGAGGAACCGCATCCCCAGCCTGGCTGAGCTCTTCTACCTGAAGGGGCTGCCGCGTCTGC
GGGTGCTGTGGCTGGCCGAGAACCCGTGCTGCGGCACCAGCCCCCACCGCTACCGCATGACCGTGCTGCG
CACCCTGCCGCGCCTACAGAAGCTGGACAACCAGGCTGTGACGGAGGAGGAGCTGTCCCGTGCACTGAGT
GAGGGAGAGGAGATCACTGCGGCCCCAGAGAGAGAGGGCACAGGCCACGGCGGCCCCAAGCTATGCTGCA
CACTGAGCTCCCTCAGCTCCGCTGCTGAGACTGGCCGGGACCCGCTGGACAGCGAGGAGGAGGCAACCGG
CGCCCAGGATGAACGTGGCCTGAAGCCGCCTTCCCGGGGCCAGTTTCCTTCCCTCTCAGCCAGGGATGCC
TCGAGCAGCCACAGGGGCAGGGTGAGTGGCGGGCCGCTAGGGGCCGCGGCTGCCTCTGCCCACTGCA
